>Addgene plasmid #167435 | pMSR:MSMEG_5472:Dendra | depositor partial sequence | sequence record 325263 | partial
ATGTCCCCGAGGTCGAAGTCCCAGTTAAGAACCGCGCTTCTGCAAAACCGCCGGAGCGTGCCGGAGGCCG
TGCGCGAGGGCGAGGCCGAGGCGTTGCGCGGTTGGCTGAGCGGGCTCAAGATCAGCGGCCGGACAGTGTG
CGCGTATGTGCCGGTGGGGTCCGAACCTGGCTCGATCGCGCTGCTCGACACGTTGCTGGAACTCGGCGCG
CGAGTGTTGCTGCCGGTGGCGCGCAACGACGCCGCGGGAATCCCCCTTCCACTGCAATGGGGCAAATATC
GGCCAGGCACCCTGGTCGCCGCCGAGTTCGGGCTACGGGAGCCCCCGCCGCCGTGGCTGCCCGCCGAGAC
GATCGGTGAGGCCGACGTCATCCTGGTCCCCGCCCTGGCGGTCGACCGGTCCGGGGCGCGCCTGGGTCGC
GGCGCGGGCTTTTACGACCGGACGCTGCACCACGCCGCGGCGACGGCGCAGGTGATCGCGGTGGTGCGCG
ACGACGAACTGCTCGACGAGATCCCCGCCGAACCGCACGACGTCGCGATGACGCACGTGCTCACACCGAA
GCGGGGCATCGTCGCCTTGCGT
