[The description below was written by a language model from this plasmid's Addgene catalogue record.]
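Description:
pMSR:MSMEG_5472:Dendra is a bacterial expression plasmid built on the pMSR:Dendra backbone, an integrating mycobacterial expression vector that targets the L5 attachment site, so that in mycobacteria it is expected to insert into the chromosome through the mycobacteriophage L5 site-specific integration system rather than replicate as an episome. It is propagated in E. coli as a high-copy plasmid and selected with apramycin. The vector type field also notes that it supports T7-driven expression in E. coli, which suggests the same construct can be used for protein production in an E. coli host supplying T7 RNA polymerase. No feature table accompanies the record, so the origin of replication, the integrase and attachment elements, and the resistance gene are not described in detail.

The insert is the Mycobacterium smegmatis open reading frame MSMEG_5472, derived from the M. smegmatis genome reference sequence and introduced by ligation-independent cloning; the record does not state the function of the encoded protein. Expression is driven by the pmycTetO promoter, a mycobacterial promoter carrying Tet operator sites, a design that generally permits tetracycline repressor-based regulation when a repressor is present. The gene is fused at its C terminus, through a glycine-alanine linker, to Dendra2 followed by a single FLAG tag. Dendra2 is a green-to-red photoconvertible fluorescent protein, useful for localisation and pulse-chase style imaging, while the FLAG epitope allows immunodetection or affinity purification. The stated purpose is a C-terminal fluorescent fusion, and the plasmid belongs to a systems-level resource of tagged M. smegmatis genes intended for the mycobacterial research community.
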