Addgene plasmid #167435: pMSR:MSMEG_5472:Dendra
Purpose: C-term fluorescent fusion
Depositing lab: Keith Derbyshire & Joseph Wade. Depositing organization: Wadsworth Center, New York State Department of Health. Publication: A Mycobacterial Systems Resource for the Research Community. Judd JA, Canestrari J, Clark R, Joseph A, Lapierre P, Lasek-Nesselquist E, Mir M, Palumbo M, Smith C, Stone M, Upadhyay A, Wirth SE, Dedrick RM, Meier CG, Russell DA, Dills A, Dove E, Kester J, Wolf ID, Zhu J, Rubin ER, Fortune S, Hatfull GF, Gray TA, Wade JT, Derbyshire KM. mBio. 2021 Mar 2;12(2). pii: mBio.02401-20. doi: 10.1128/mBio.02401-20. PubMed 33653882.
Backbone
  Vector backbone: pMSR:Dendra
  Vector type: Bacterial Expression ; Integrating Mycobacterial Expression Vector attL5. T7 expression in E. coli
Growth in bacteria
  Bacterial resistance: Apramycin, 25 μg/mL
  Growth temperature: 37°C
  Growth strain: DH5alpha
  Copy number: High Copy
Gene/Insert
  Gene/Insert name: MSMEG_5472
  Species: M. smegmatis
  Promoter: pmycTetO
  Tag / fusion protein: Gly-Ala Linker/Dendra2/1x Flag Tag (C terminal on insert)
  Cloning method: Ligation Independent Cloning
  Sequencing primers: 5′ TGATAGAGTTTGTCCTCCCTATCAG; 3′ TCCATATGCACCTTGACACG
Resource information
  A portion of this plasmid was derived from a plasmid made by: CP000480.1
Terms and licenses: Academic/Nonprofit Terms; Industry Terms: Not Available to Industry
Depositor comments: 5' cloning site: AseI (destroyed), 3' cloning site: HindIII (not destroyed)
How to cite: pMSR:MSMEG_5472:Dendra was a gift from Keith Derbyshire & Joseph Wade (Addgene plasmid # 167435 ; http://n2t.net/addgene:167435 ; RRID:Addgene_167435)
